>Addgene plasmid #138936 | pPD127 AND Gate, 2 repeats | addgene full sequence | sequence record 324607 | Addgene NGS Result
GTGCCACCTGACGTCGACGGATCGGGAGATCTGAATTAAGTCTTCACAGTGTACGAAGACCCAGAGTGTA
GATGGACAGAGTGAGGACGTGCAGAGTGTAGATGGACAGAGTGAGGACGTGCGATCCCTCTAGAGGGTAT
ATAATGGGGGCCACTAGTCTACTACCAGAGCTCATCGCTAGCGCCACCATGGTGAGCAAGGGCGAGGAGC
TGTTCACCGGGGTGGTGCCCATCCTGGTCGAGCTGGACGGCGACGTAAACGGCCACAAGTTCAGCGTGTC
CGGCGAGGGCGAGGGCGATGCCACCTACGGCAAGCTGACCCTGAAGTTCATCTGCACCACCGGCAAGCTG
CCCGTGCCCTGGCCCACCCTCGTGACCACCTTCGGCTACGGCCTGCAGTGCTTCGCCCGCTACCCCGACC
ACATGAAGCAGCACGACTTCTTCAAGTCCGCCATGCCCGAAGGCTACGTCCAGGAGCGCACCATCTTCTT
CAAGGACGACGGCAACTACAAGACCCGCGCCGAGGTGAAGTTCGAGGGCGACACCCTGGTGAACCGCATC
GAGCTGAAGGGCATCGACTTCAAGGAGGACGGCAACATCCTGGGGCACAAGCTGGAGTACAACTACAACA
GCCACAACGTCTATATCATGGCCGACAAGCAGAAGAACGGCATCAAGGTGAACTTCAAGATCCGCCACAA
CATCGAGGACGGCAGCGTGCAGCTCGCCGACCACTACCAGCAGAACACCCCCATCGGCGACGGCCCCGTG
CTGCTGCCCGACAACCACTACCTGAGCTACCAGTCCGCCCTGAGCAAAGACCCCAACGAGAAGCGCGATC
ACATGGTCCTGCTGGAGTTCGTGACCGCCGCCGGGATCACTCTCGGCATGGACGAGCTGTACAAGTAGGC
GGCCGCTCGAGTCTAGAGGGCCCGTTTAAACCCGCTGATCAGCCTCGACTGTGCCTTCTAGTTGCCAGCC
ATCTGTTGTTTGCCCCTCCCCCGTGCCTTCCTTGACCCTGGAAGGTGCCACTCCCACTGTCCTTTCCTAA
TAAAATGAGGAAATTGCATCGCATTGTCTGAGTAGGTGTCATTCTATTCTGGGGGGTGGGGTGGGGCAGG
ACAGCAAGGGGGAGGATTGGGAAGTCAATAGCAGGCATGCTGGGGATGCGGTGGGCTCTATGGCTTCTGA
GGCGGAAAGAACCAGCTGGGGCTCTAGGGGGTATCCCC
[124 nt withheld, positions 1229-1352]
C
[91 nt withheld, positions 1354-1444]
A
[49 nt withheld, positions 1446-1494]
CCTTTGACGTTGGAGTCCACGTTCTTT
[37 nt withheld, positions 1522-1558]
ACCCTATCTCGGTCTATTCTTTTGATTTATAAGGGATTTTGCCGATTTCGGCCTATTGGTTAAAAAATGA
GCTGATTTAACAAAAATTTAACGCGAATTAATTCTGTGGAATGTGTGTCAGTTAGGCTCAATTAGTCAGC
AACCATAGTCCCGCCCCTAACTCCGCCCATCCCGCCCCTAACTCCGCCCAGTTCCGCCCATTCTCCGCCC
CATGGCTGACTAATTTTTTTTATTTATGCAGAGGCCGAGGCCGCCTCTGCCTCTGAGCTATTCCAGAAGT
AGTGAGGAGGCTTTTTTGGAGGCCTAGGCTTTTGCAAAAAGCTCCCGGGAGCTTGTATATCCATTTTCGG
AGGTTGGGCTTCGGAATCGTTTTCCGGGACGCCGGCTGGATGATCCTCCAGCGCGGGGATCTCATGCTGG
AGTTCTTCGCCCACCCCAACTTGTTTATTGCAGCTTATAATGGTTACAAATAAAGCAATAGCATCACAAA
TTTCACAAATAAAGCATTTTTTTCACTGCATTCTAGTTGTGGTTTGTCCAAACTCATCAATGTATCTTAT
CATGTCTGTATACCGTCGACCTCTAGCTAGAGCTTGGCGTAATCATGGTCATAGCTGTTTCCTGTGTGAA
ATTGTTATCCGCTCACAATTCCACACAACATACGAGCCGGAAGCATAAAGTGTAAAGCCTGGGGTGCCTA
ATGAGTGAGCTAACTCACATTAATTGCGTTGCGCTCACTGCCCGCTTTCCAGTCGGGAAACCTGTCGTGC
CAGCTGCATTAATGAATCGGCCAACGCGCGGGGAGAGGCGGTTTGCGTATTGGGCGCTCTTCCGCTTCCT
CGCTCACTGACTCGCTGCGCTCGGTCGTTCGGCTGCGGCGAGCGGTATCAGCTCACTCAAAGGCGGTAAT
ACGGTTATCCACAGAATCAGGGGATAACGCAGGAAAGAACATGTGAGCAAAAGGCCAGCAAAAGGCCAGG
AACCGTAAAAAGGCCGCGTTGCTGGCGTTTTTCCATAGGCTCCGCCCCCCTGACGAGCATCACAAAAATC
GACGCTCAAGTCAGAGGTGGCGAAACCCGACAGGACTATAAAGATACCAGGCGTTTCCCCCTGGAAGCTC
CCTCGTGCGCTCTCCTGTTCCGACCCTGCCGCTTACCGGATACCTGTCCGCCTTTCTCCCTTCGGGAAGC
GTGGCGCTTTCTCATAGCTCACGCTGTAGGTATCTCAGTTCGGTGTAGGTCGTTCGCTCCAAGCTGGGCT
GTGTGCACGAACCCCCCGTTCAGCCCGACCGCTGCGCCTTATCCGGTAACTATCGTCTTGAGTCCAACCC
GGTAAGACACGACTTATCGCCACTGGCAGCAGCCACTGGTAACAGGATTAGCAGAGCGAGGTATGTAGGC
GGTGCTACAGAGTTCTTGAAGTGGTGGCCTAACTACGGCTACACTAGAAGAACAGTATTTGGTATCTGCG
CTCTGCTGAAGCCAGTTACCTTCGGAAAAAGAGTTGGTAGCTCTTGATCCGGCAAACAAACCACCGCTGG
TAGCGGTGGTTTTTTTGTTTGCAAGCAGCAGATTACGCGCAGAAAAAAAGGATCTCAAGAAGATCCTTTG
ATCTTTTCTACGGGGTCTGACGCTCAGTGGAACGAAAACTCACGTTAAGGGATTTTGGTCATGAGATTAT
CAAAAAGGATCTTCACCTAGATCCTTTTAAATTAAAAATGAAGTTTTAAATCAATCTAAAGTATATATGA
GTAAACTTGGTCTGACAGTTACCAATGCTTAATCAGTGAGGCACCTATCTCAGCGATCTGTCTATTTCGT
TCATCCATAGTTGCCTGACTCCCCGTCGTGTAGATAACTACGATACGGGAGGGCTTACCATCTGGCCCCA
GTGCTGCAATGATACCGCGAGATCCACGCTCACCGGCTCCAGATTTATCAGCAATAAACCAGCCAGCCGG
AAGGGCCGAGCGCAGAAGTGGTCCTGCAACTTTATCCGCCTCCATCCAGTCTATTAATTGTTGCCGGGAA
GCTAGAGTAAGTAGTTCGCCAGTTAATAGTTTGCGCAACGTTGTTGCCATTGCTACAGGCATCGTGGTGT
CACGCTCGTCGTTTGGTATGGCTTCATTCAGCTCCGGTTCCCAACGATCAAGGCGAGTTACATGATCCCC
CATGTTGTGCAAAAAAGCGGTTAGCTCCTTCGGTCCTCCGATCGTTGTCAGAAGTAAGTTGGCCGCAGTG
TTATCACTCATGGTTATGGCAGCACTGCATAATTCTCTTACTGTCATGCCATCCGTAAGATGCTTTTCTG
TGACTGGTGAGTACTCAACCAAGTCATTCTGAGAATAGTGTATGCGGCGACCGAGTTGCTCTTGCCCGGC
GTCAATACGGGATAATACCGCGCCACATAGCAGAACTTTAAAAGTGCTCATCATTGGAAAACGTTCTTCG
GGGCGAAAACTCTCAAGGATCTTACCGCTGTTGAGATCCAGTTCGATGTAACCCACTCGTGCACCCAACT
GATCTTCAGCATCTTTTACTTTCACCAGCGTTTCTGGGTGAGCAAAAACAGGAAGGCAAAATGCCGCAAA
AAAGGGAATAAGGGCGACACGGAAATGTTGAATACTCATACTCTTCCTTTTTCAATATTATTGAAGCATT
TATCAGGGTTATTGTCTCATGAGCGGATACATATTTGAATGTATTTAGAAAAATAAACAAATAGGGGTTC
CGCGCACATTTCCCCGAAAA
Features (pLannotate 1.2.2; 16 found; start..end, strand, type, name):
    131..147     +  promoter       minP (fragment): minimal TATA-box promoter with low basal activity
    189..905     +  CDS            EYFP: EYFP is a basic (constitutively fluorescent) green/yellow fluorescent protein published in 1996, derived from Aequorea victoria. It is reported to be a very rapidly-maturing weak dimer with high acid sensitivity.
    959..1070    +  polyA_signal   bGH poly(A) signal: bovine growth hormone polyadenylation signal
   1187..1208    +  promoter       SV40 promoter (fragment): SV40 enhancer and early promoter
   1229..1657    +  rep_origin     f1 ori (sequence partly withheld): f1 bacteriophage origin of replication; arrow indicates direction of (+) strand synthesis
   1662..1684    +  promoter       SV40 promoter (fragment): SV40 enhancer and early promoter
   1685..1876    +  promoter       SV40 promoter: SV40 early promoter
   1903..2001    +  CDS            ble (fragment): BLE_KLEPN - Experimental evidence at protein level: Swiss-Prot protein existence level 1. Binding protein with a strong affinity to the bleomycin family of antibiotics. Binds to CL990; an antimitotic-antibiotic compound. From Klebsiella pneumoniae.
   1996..2117    +  polyA_signal   SV40 poly(A) signal: SV40 polyadenylation signal
   2190..2206    -  protein_bind   lac operator: The lac repressor binds to the lac operator to inhibit transcription in E. coli. This inhibition can be relieved by adding lactose or isopropyl-β-D-thiogalactopyranoside (IPTG). lac repressor encoded by lacI
   2214..2244    -  promoter       lac promoter: promoter for the E. coli lac operon
   2259..2280    -  protein_bind   CAP binding site: CAP binding activates transcription in the presence of cAMP. E. coli catabolite activator protein
   2293..2385    -  CDS            lacI (fragment): lac repressor; lacI; The lac repressor binds to the lac operator to inhibit transcription in E. coli. This inhibition can be relieved by adding lactose or isopropyl-β-D-thiogalactopyranoside (IPTG).
   2568..3156    -  rep_origin     ori: high-copy-number ColE1/pMB1/pBR322/pUC origin of replication
   3327..4187    -  CDS            AmpR: β-lactamase; bla; confers resistance to ampicillin, carbenicillin, and related antibiotics
   4188..4292    -  promoter       AmpR promoter: bla
