[The description below was written by a language model from this plasmid's Addgene catalogue record and pLannotate feature annotations shown in this document.]
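Description:
pPD127 AND Gate, 2 repeats is a 4.3 kb mammalian expression and synthetic biology reporter plasmid from the COMET toolkit for building customizable genetic programs in mammalian cells. It is built on the pPD152 Reporter Template v2 backbone. In E. coli it replicates from a high-copy ColE1/pUC-type origin and is selected with ampicillin through the AmpR (β-lactamase) gene and its native promoter. An f1 phage origin is also present.

The payload is a synthetic promoter named "Logic 37 AND 158 NOT 43 2 repeats", cloned between BglII and NheI sites that remain intact. It sits upstream of a minimal TATA-box promoter fragment with low basal activity, followed by the EYFP coding sequence and a bovine growth hormone polyadenylation signal. The name indicates a logic-gated design in which yellow fluorescence should be produced when inputs designated 37 and 158 are both present and input 43 is absent, with the responsive unit present in two repeats. The record does not define these inputs, and the annotation does not resolve individual binding sites within the promoter. Because the minimal promoter is weak on its own, EYFP output serves as a readout of how the upstream synthetic element is regulated.

Downstream of the reporter, the table shows an SV40 early promoter, only a short fragment of a bleomycin-resistance (ble) coding sequence, and an SV40 poly(A) signal. The plasmid therefore appears to lack an intact mammalian selection marker. Remnant lac promoter, operator, CAP site and lacI fragments are backbone leftovers. The plasmid is used to measure the activity of this AND/NOT gate promoter in mammalian cells.
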