Addgene plasmid #138936: pPD127 AND Gate, 2 repeats
Purpose: EYFP reporter vector for the Logic 37 AND 158 NOT 43 2 repeats promoter
Depositing lab: Joshua Leonard. Depositing organization: Northwestern University. Publication: The COMET toolkit for composing customizable genetic programs in mammalian cells. Donahue PS, Draut JW, Muldoon JJ, Edelstein HI, Bagheri N, Leonard JN. Nat Commun. 2020 Feb 7;11(1):779. doi: 10.1038/s41467-019-14147-5. PubMed 32034124.
Backbone
  Vector backbone: pPD152 Reporter Template v2
  Vector type: Mammalian Expression, Synthetic Biology
Growth in bacteria
  Bacterial resistance: Ampicillin, 100 μg/mL
  Growth temperature: 37°C
  Growth strain: DH5alpha
  Copy number: High Copy
Gene/Insert
  Gene/Insert name: Logic 37 AND 158 NOT 43 2 repeats
  Species: Synthetic
  Promoter: Logic 37 AND 158 NOT 43 2 repeats
  Cloning method: Restriction Enzyme; 5′ cloning site BglII (not destroyed); 3′ cloning site NheI (not destroyed)
  Sequencing primers: 5′ CGCAAATGGGCGGTAGGCGTG; 3′ TAGAAGGCACAGTCGAGG
Terms and licenses: Academic/Nonprofit Terms; Industry Terms: Not Available to Industry
Depositor comments: Leonard Lab plasmid reference number: L1358
How to cite: pPD127 AND Gate, 2 repeats was a gift from Joshua Leonard (Addgene plasmid # 138936 ; http://n2t.net/addgene:138936 ; RRID:Addgene_138936)
