>Addgene plasmid #138936 | pPD127 AND Gate, 2 repeats | depositor partial sequence | sequence record 268539 | Logic 37 AND 158 NOT 43 2 repeats promoter
AGATCTGAATTAAGTCTTCACAGTGTACGAAGACCCAGAGTGTAGATGGACAGAGTGAGGACGTGCAGAG
TGTAGATGGACAGAGTGAGGACGTGCGATCCCTCTAGAGGGTATATAATGGGGGCCACTAGTCTACTACC
AGAGCTCATCGCTAGC
